>Addgene plasmid #216875 | Ubc-c004 | addgene full sequence | sequence record 434368 | Addgene NGS Result
TAATACGACTCACTATAGGGGAATTGTGAGCGGATAACAATTCCCCTCTAGAAATAATTTTGTTTAACTT
TAAGAAGGAGATATACATATGCACCATCATCATCATCATGTGAGCAAGGGCGAGGAGCTGTTCACCGGGG
TGGTGCCCATCCTGGTCGAGCTGGACGGCGACGTAAACGGCCACAGGTTCAGCGTGTCCGGCGAGGGCGA
GGGCGATGCCACCTACGGCAAGCTGACCCTGAAGTTCATCTGCACCACCGGCAAGCTGCCCGTGCCCTGG
CCCACCCTCGTGACCACCCTGACCTGGGGCGTGCAGTGCTTCGCCCGCTACCCCGACCACATGAAGCAGC
ACGACTTCTTCAAGTCCGCCATGCCCGAAGGCTACGTCCAGGAGCGTACCATCTTCTTCAAGGACGACGG
CAACTACAAGACCCGCGCCGAGGTGAAGTTCGAGGGCGACACCCTGGTGAACCGCATCGAGCTGAAGGGC
ATCGACTTCAAGGAGGACGGCAACATCCTGGGGCACAAGCTGGAGTACAACGCCATCAGCGACAACGTCT
ATATCACCGCCGACAAGCAGAAGAACGGCATCAAGGCCCACTTCAAGATCCGCCACAACATCGAGGACGG
CAGCGTGCAGCTCGCCGACCACTACCAGCAGAACACCCCCATCGGCGACGGCCCCGTGCTGCTGCCCGAC
AACCACTACCTGAGCACCCAGTCCAAGCTGAGCAAAGACCCCAACGAGAAGCGCGATCACATGGTCCTGC
TGGAGTTCGTGACCGCCGCCGGGATCACTCTCGGCATGGACGAGCTGTACAAGTCTTCTGGTGTAGATCT
GGGTACCGAGAACCTGTACTTCCAATCCATGATGCAGATCTTCGTCAAGACGTTAACCGGTAAAACCATA
ACTCTGGAAGTTGAACCATCCGATACCATCGAAAACGTTAAGGCTAAAATTCAAGACAAGGAAGGAATTC
CACCTGATCAACAAAGATTGATCTTTGCCGGTAAGCAGCTCGAGGACGGTAGAACGCTGTCTGATTACAA
CATTCAGAAGGAGTCGACCTTACATCTTGTCTTAAGACTAAGAGGTGGTTAAGACGGTCTCCAGTAAAGG
TGGATACGGATCCGAATTCGAGCTCCGTCGACAAGCTTGCGGCCGCACTCGAGCACCACCACCACCACCA
CTGAGATCCGGCTGCTAACAAAGCCCGAAAGGAAGCTGAGTTGGCTGCTGCCACCGCTGAGCAATAACTA
GCATAACCCCTTGGGGCCTCTAAACGGGTCTTGAGGGGTTTTTTGCTGAAAGGAGGAACTATATCCGGAT
TGGCGAATGGG
[124 nt withheld, positions 1342-1465]
C
[91 nt withheld, positions 1467-1557]
A
[49 nt withheld, positions 1559-1607]
CCTTTGACGTTGGAGTCCACGTTCTTT
[37 nt withheld, positions 1635-1671]
ACCCTATCTCGGTCTATTCTTTTGATTTATAAGGGATTTTGCCGATTTCGGCCTATTGGTTAAAAAATGA
GCTGATTTAACAAAAATTTAACGCGAATTTTAACAAAATATTAACGCTTACAATTTAGGTGGCACTTTTC
GGGGAAATGTGCGCGGAACCCCTATTTGTTTATTTTTCTAAATACATTCAAATATGTATCCGCTCATGAA
TTAATTCTTAGAAAAACTCATCGAGCATCAAATGAAACTGCAATTTATTCATATCAGGATTATCAATACC
ATATTTTTGAAAAAGCCGTTTCTGTAATGAAGGAGAAAACTCACCGAGGCAGTTCCATAGGATGGCAAGA
TCCTGGTATCGGTCTGCGATTCCGACTCGTCCAACATCAATACAACCTATTAATTTCCCCTCGTCAAAAA
TAAGGTTATCAAGTGAGAAATCACCATGAGTGACGACTGAATCCGGTGAGAATGGCAAAAGTTTATGCAT
TTCTTTCCAGACTTGTTCAACAGGCCAGCCATTACGCTCGTCATCAAAATCACTCGCATCAACCAAACCG
TTATTCATTCGTGATTGCGCCTGAGCGAGACGAAATACGCGATCGCTGTTAAAAGGACAATTACAAACAG
GAATCGAATGCAACCGGCGCAGGAACACTGCCAGCGCATCAACAATATTTTCACCTGAATCAGGATATTC
TTCTAATACCTGGAATGCTGTTTTCCCGGGGATCGCAGTGGTGAGTAACCATGCATCATCAGGAGTACGG
ATAAAATGCTTGATGGTCGGAAGAGGCATAAATTCCGTCAGCCAGTTTAGTCTGACCATCTCATCTGTAA
CATCATTGGCAACGCTACCTTTGCCATGTTTCAGAAACAACTCTGGCGCATCGGGCTTCCCATACAATCG
ATAGATTGTCGCACCTGATTGCCCGACATTATCGCGAGCCCATTTATACCCATATAAATCAGCATCCATG
TTGGAATTTAATCGCGGCCTAGAGCAAGACGTTTCCCGTTGAATATGGCTCATAACACCCCTTGTATTAC
TGTTTATGTAAGCAGACAGTTTTATTGTTCATGACCAAAATCCCTTAACGTGAGTTTTCGTTCCACTGAG
CGTCAGACCCCGTAGAAAAGATCAAAGGATCTTCTTGAGATCCTTTTTTTCTGCGCGTAATCTGCTGCTT
GCAAACAAAAAAACCACCGCTACCAGCGGTGGTTTGTTTGCCGGATCAAGAGCTACCAACTCTTTTTCCG
AAGGTAACTGGCTTCAGCAGAGCGCAGATACCAAATACTGTCCTTCTAGTGTAGCCGTAGTTAGGCCACC
ACTTCAAGAACTCTGTAGCACCGCCTACATACCTCGCTCTGCTAATCCTGTTACCAGTGGCTGCTGCCAG
TGGCGATAAGTCGTGTCTTACCGGGTTGGACTCAAGACGATAGTTACCGGATAAGGCGCAGCGGTCGGGC
TGAACGGGGGGTTCGTGCACACAGCCCAGCTTGGAGCGAACGACCTACACCGAACTGAGATACCTACAGC
GTGAGCTATGAGAAAGCGCCACGCTTCCCGAAGGGAGAAAGGCGGACAGGTATCCGGTAAGCGGCAGGGT
CGGAACAGGAGAGCGCACGAGGGAGCTTCCAGGGGGAAACGCCTGGTATCTTTATAGTCCTGTCGGGTTT
CGCCACCTCTGACTTGAGCGTCGATTTTTGTGATGCTCGTCAGGGGGGCGGAGCCTATGGAAAAACGCCA
GCAACGCGGCCTTTTTACGGTTCCTGGCCTTTTGCTGGCCTTTTGCTCACATGTTCTTTCCTGCGTTATC
CCCTGATTCTGTGGATAACCGTATTACCGCCTTTGAGTGAGCTGATACCGCTCGCCGCAGCCGAACGACC
GAGCGCAGCGAGTCAGTGAGCGAGGAAGCGGAAGAGCGCCTGATGCGGTATTTTCTCCTTACGCATCTGT
GCGGTATTTCACACCGCAATGGTGCACTCTCAGTACAATCTGCTCTGATGCCGCATAGTTAAGCCAGTAT
ACACTCCGCTATCGCTACGTGACTGGGTCATGGCTGCGCCCCGACACCCGCCAACACCCGCTGACGCGCC
CTGACGGGCTTGTCTGCTCCCGGCATCCGCTTACAGACAAGCTGTGACCGTCTCCGGGAGCTGCATGTGT
CAGAGGTTTTCACCGTCATCACCGAAACGCGCGAGGCAGCTGCGGTAAAGCTCATCAGCGTGGTCGTGAA
GCGATTCACAGATGTCTGCCTGTTCATCCGCGTCCAGCTCGTTGAGTTTCTCCAGAAGCGTTAATGTCTG
GCTTCTGATAAAGCGGGCCATGTTAAGGGCGGTTTTTTCCTGTTTGGTCACTGATGCCTCCGTGTAAGGG
GGATTTCTGTTCATGGGGGTAATGATACCGATGAAACGAGAGAGGATGCTCACGATACGGGTTACTGATG
ATGAACATGCCCGGTTACTGGAACGTTGTGAGGGTAAACAACTGGCGGTATGGATGCGGCGGGACCAGAG
AAAAATCACTCAGGGTCAATGCCAGCGCTTCGTTAATACAGATGTAGGTGTTCCACAGGGTAGCCAGCAG
CATCCTGCGATGCAGATCCGGAACATAATGGTGCAGGGCGCTGACTTCCGCGTTTCCAGACTTTACGAAA
CACGGAAACCGAAGACCATTCATGTTGTTGCTCAGGTCGCAGACGTTTTGCAGCAGCAGTCGCTTCACGT
TCGCTCGCGTATCGGTGATTCATTCTGCTAACCAGTAAGGCAACCCCGCCAGCCTAGCCGGGTCCTCAAC
GACAGGAGCACGATCATGCGCACCCGTGGGGCCGCCATGCCGGCGATAATGGCCTGCTTCTCGCCGAAAC
GTTTGGTGGCGGGACCAGTGACGAAGGCTTGAGCGAGGGCGTGCAAGATTCCGAATACCGCAAGCGACAG
GCCGATCATCGTCGCGCTCCAGCGAAAGCGGTCCTCGCCGAAAATGACCCAGAGCGCTGCCGGCACCTGT
CCTACGAGTTGCATGATAAAGAAGACAGTCATAAGTGCGGCGACGATAGTCATGCCCCGCGCCCACCGGA
AGGAGCTGACTGGGTTGAAGGCTCTCAAGGGCATCGGTCGAGATCCCGGTGCCTAATGAGTGAGCTAACT
TACATTAATTGCGTTGCGCTCACTGCCCGCTTTCCAGTCGGGAAACCTGTCGTGCCAGCTGCATTAATGA
ATCGGCCAACGCGCGGGGAGAGGCGGTTTGCGTATTGGGCGCCAGGGTGGTTTTTCTTTTCACCAGTGAG
ACGGGCAACAGCTGATTGCCCTTCACCGCCTGGCCCTGAGAGAGTTGCAGCAAGCGGTCCACGCTGGTTT
GCCCCAGCAGGCGAAAATCCTGTTTGATGGTGGTTAACGGCGGGATATAACATGAGCTGTCTTCGGTATC
GTCGTATCCCACTACCGAGATATCCGCACCAACGCGCAGCCCGGACTCGGTAATGGCGCGCATTGCGCCC
AGCGCCATCTGATCGTTGGCAACCAGCATCGCAGTGGGAACGATGCCCTCATTCAGCATTTGCATGGTTT
GTTGAAAACCGGACATGGCACTCCAGTCGCCTTCCCGTTCCGCTATCGGCTGAATTTGATTGCGAGTGAG
ATATTTATGCCAGCCAGCCAGACGCAGACGCGCCGAGACAGAACTTAATGGGCCCGCTAACAGCGCGATT
TGCTGGTGACCCAATGCGACCAGATGCTCCACGCCCAGTCGCGTACCGTCTTCATGGGAGAAAATAATAC
TGTTGATGGGTGTCTGGTCAGAGACATCAAGAAATAACGCCGGAACATTAGTGCAGGCAGCTTCCACAGC
AATGGCATCCTGGTCATCCAGCGGATAGTTAATGATCAGCCCACTGACGCGTTGCGCGAGAAGATTGTGC
ACCGCCGCTTTACAGGCTTCGACGCCGCTTCGTTCTACCATCGACACCACCACGCTGGCACCCAGTTGAT
CGGCGCGAGATTTAATCGCCGCGACAATTTGCGACGGCGCGTGCAGGGCCAGACTGGAGGTGGCAACGCC
AATCAGCAACGACTGTTTGCCCGCCAGTTGTTGTGCCACGCGGTTGGGAATGTAATTCAGCTCCGCCATC
GCCGCTTCCACTTTTTCCCGCGTTTTCGCAGAAACGTGGCTGGCCTGGTTCACCACGCGGGAAACGGTCT
GATAAGAGACACCGGCATACTCTGCGACATCGTATAACGTTACTGGTTTCACATTCACCACCCTGAATTG
ACTCTCTTCCGGGCGCTATCATGCCATACCGCGAAAGGTTTTGCGCCATTCGATGGTGTCCGGGATCTCG
ACGCTCTCCCTTATGCGACTCCTGCATTAGGAAGCAGCCCAGTAGTAGGTTGAGGCCGTTGAGCACCGCC
GCCGCAAGGAATGGTGCATGCAAGGAGATGGCGCCCAACAGTCCCCCGGCCACGGGGCCTGCCACCATAC
CCACGCCGAAACAAGCGCTCATGAGCCCGAAGTGGCGAGCCCGATCTTCCCCATCGGTGATGTCGGCGAT
ATAGGCGCCAGCAACCGCACCTGTGGCGCCGGTGATGCCGGCCACGATGCGTCCGGCGTAGAGGATCGAG
ATCTCGATCCCGCGAAAT
Features (pLannotate 1.2.2; 20 found; start..end, strand, type, name):
      1..19      +  promoter       T7 promoter: promoter for bacteriophage T7 RNA polymerase
     20..44      +  protein_bind   lac operator: The lac repressor binds to the lac operator to inhibit transcription in E. coli. This inhibition can be relieved by adding lactose or isopropyl-β-D-thiogalactopyranoside (IPTG). lac repressor encoded by lacI
     59..81      +  RBS            RBS: efficient ribosome binding site from bacteriophage T7 gene 10 (Olins and Rangwala, 1989)
    110..824     +  CDS            mCerulean (fragment): enhanced monomeric variant of CFP (Rizzo et al., 2004) mammalian codon-optimized
    872..1099    +  CDS            UBIQ_CERCA: Experimental evidence at protein level: Swiss-Prot protein existence level 1. Ubiquitin exists either covalently attached to another protein, or free (unanchored). When covalently bound, it is conjugated to target proteins via an isopeptide bond either as a monomer (monoubiquitin), a polymer linked via different Lys residues of the ubiquitin (polyubiquitin chains) or a linear polymer linked via the initiator Met of the ubiquitin (linear polyubiquitin chains). Polyubiquitin chains, when attached to a target protein, have different functions depending on the Lys residue of the ubiquitin that is
   1174..1191    +  CDS            9xHis (fragment): 9xHis affinity tag
   1201..1250    +  CDS            SET1 (fragment): solubility-enhancement tag derived from T7 phage gene 10B
   1258..1305    +  terminator     T7 terminator: transcription terminator for bacteriophage T7 RNA polymerase
   1342..1770    +  rep_origin     f1 ori (sequence partly withheld): f1 bacteriophage origin of replication; arrow indicates direction of (+) strand synthesis
   1823..1880    +  promoter       AmpR promoter (fragment): bla
   1889..2704    -  CDS            KanR: aminoglycoside phosphotransferase; aph(3')-Ia; confers resistance to kanamycin in bacteria or G418 (Geneticin®) in eukaryotes
   2826..3414    +  rep_origin     ori: high-copy-number ColE1/pMB1/pBR322/pUC origin of replication
   3600..3739    -  misc_feature   bom: basis of mobility region from pBR322
   3841..4032    -  CDS            rop: Rop protein, which maintains plasmids at low copy number; rop
   4049..4429    +  CDS            YPB1_ECOLX: Protein predicted: Swiss-Prot protein existence level 4. From Escherichia coli.
   4501..4792    -  CDS            TcR (fragment): tetracycline efflux protein; tet; confers resistance to tetracycline
   4807..4828    -  protein_bind   CAP binding site: CAP binding activates transcription in the presence of cAMP. E. coli catabolite activator protein
   4841..5923    -  CDS            lacI: lac repressor; lacI; The lac repressor binds to the lac operator to inhibit transcription in E. coli. This inhibition can be relieved by adding lactose or isopropyl-β-D-thiogalactopyranoside (IPTG).
   5924..6001    -  promoter       lacI promoter: lacI
   6009..6288    -  CDS            TcR (fragment): tetracycline efflux protein; tet; confers resistance to tetracycline
