[The description below was written by a language model from this plasmid's Addgene catalogue record and pLannotate feature annotations shown in this document.]
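Description:
Ubc-c004 is a 6.3 kb bacterial expression plasmid built on the pNIC-CFP backbone, designed to produce human ubiquitin (UBC gene) in E. coli as a fusion with an N-terminal cyan fluorescent protein. It is a pET-style vector: it replicates from a ColE1/pBR322-type origin accompanied by the rop gene and bom region, consistent with its catalogued low copy number, and is selected with kanamycin through an aph(3')-Ia resistance gene. An f1 phage origin is also present. Short tetracycline-resistance fragments and a predicted E. coli open reading frame appear to be nonfunctional remnants of the pBR322 lineage.

Expression is driven by a T7 promoter followed by a lac operator and the T7 gene 10 ribosome binding site. The plasmid-borne lacI gene supplies repressor, so transcription is held off until induction with IPTG in a host that provides T7 RNA polymerase. The open reading frame begins with mCerulean, a monomeric enhanced CFP variant. According to the depositor it continues through a TEV protease cleavage site, which the automated annotation does not mark, into the ubiquitin coding sequence, inserted by ligation-independent cloning. The annotation software matched this insert to a ubiquitin entry from another species, reflecting the protein's strong conservation. Histidine-tag and T7 gene 10-derived fragments are annotated downstream of ubiquitin before the T7 terminator, but the record does not indicate whether they are translated as part of the product.

The associated publication describes a homogeneous FRET-based assay that monitors formation and removal of poly-ubiquitin chains and was used to find DTX3L inhibitors. CFP-ubiquitin from this plasmid would plausibly serve as a fluorescent partner in that assay.
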