Addgene plasmid #216875: Ubc-c004
Purpose: Bacterial expression vector for E. coli producing ubiquitin with N-terminal CFP fusion
Depositing lab: Lari Lehtiö. Depositing organization: University of Oulu. Publication: Discovery of DTX3L inhibitors through a homogeneous FRET-based assay that monitors formation and removal of poly-ubiquitin chains. Vela-Rodriguez C, Scarpulla I, Ashok Y, Lehtio L. SLAS Discov. 2023 Dec;28(8):365-375. doi: 10.1016/j.slasd.2023.08.005. Epub 2023 Aug 12. PubMed 37579950.
Backbone
  Vector backbone: pNIC-CFP
  Vector type: Bacterial Expression
Growth in bacteria
  Bacterial resistance: Kanamycin, 50 μg/mL
  Growth temperature: 37°C
  Growth strain: DH5alpha
  Copy number: Low Copy
Gene/Insert
  Gene/Insert name: Ubiquitin
  Species: H. sapiens (human)
  Entrez Gene: UBC (a.k.a. HMG20)
  Cloning method: Ligation Independent Cloning
Terms and licenses: Academic/Nonprofit Terms; Industry Terms: Not Available to Industry
Depositor comments: pNIC-CFP that contains the sequence of ubiquitin after the TEV-protease cleavage site
How to cite: Ubc-c004 was a gift from Lari Lehtiö (Addgene plasmid # 216875 ; http://n2t.net/addgene:216875 ; RRID:Addgene_216875)
